Addgene plasmid #26580: pPSSUB-101
Depositing lab: Ron Weiss. Depositing organization: Massachusetts Institute of Technology. Publication: Spatiotemporal control of gene expression with pulse-generating networks. Basu S, Mehreja R, Thiberge S, Chen MT, Weiss R. Proc Natl Acad Sci U S A. 2004 Apr 27. 101(17):6355-60. 10.1073/pnas.0307571101 PubMed 15096621.
Backbone
  Vector backbone: pLuxI-tet8 + pRKM-102
  Vector type: Bacterial Expression
Growth in bacteria
  Bacterial resistance: Chloramphenicol, 25 μg/mL
  Growth temperature: 37°C
  Growth strain: DH5alpha
  Copy number: Unknown
Gene/Insert
  Gene/Insert name: destabilized GFP (alt name: GFP(LVA))
  Species: Aequorea victoria
  Insert size (bp): 755
  Mutation: S2R, C-terminal extension RPAANDENYA(LVA)
  Cloning method: Restriction Enzyme
  Sequencing primers: 5′ unknown
Terms and licenses: Academic/Nonprofit Terms; Industry Terms: Not Available to Industry
Depositor comments: A novel hybrid promoter luxPRcI-OR1 (wild-type luxPR promoter with a CI OR1 operator site inserted at the +1 transcription start) drives expression of GFP(LVA). The promoter was constructed by encoding OR1 on PCR primers and inserting it after luxPR
How to cite: pPSSUB-101 was a gift from Ron Weiss (Addgene plasmid # 26580 ; http://n2t.net/addgene:26580 ; RRID:Addgene_26580)
