[The description below was written by a language model from this plasmid's Addgene catalogue record and pLannotate feature annotations shown in this document.]
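Description:
pPSSUB-101 is a small bacterial expression plasmid (about 2.7 kb in the sequenced record) assembled from parts of pLuxI-tet8 and pRKM-102 and used as a reporter module in synthetic gene circuits in E. coli. It is selected with chloramphenicol through a cat gene (chloramphenicol acetyltransferase) driven by its native cat promoter and followed by the lambda t0 terminator. Replication relies on an origin annotated as the ColE1/pMB1/pUC family, although the catalogue entry lists the copy number as unknown.

The payload is a destabilized Aequorea victoria GFP, GFP(LVA), carrying an S2R substitution and a C-terminal ssrA-type extension ending in LVA. This tag directs the protein to the ClpXP and ClpAP proteases, so fluorescence decays quickly once transcription stops and the reporter follows dynamic changes in promoter activity rather than accumulating. The automated annotation labels the fluorescent protein reading frame as "hfriFP", but its position directly upstream of the LVA tag fragment and its length match the catalogued GFP insert, so this is probably a mislabelled similarity hit.

Expression is driven by a hybrid promoter, luxPRcI-OR1, which the feature table does not annotate but the depositor describes: the wild-type luxPR promoter with a lambda CI OR1 operator inserted at the +1 transcription start. In general terms, such a promoter is activated by LuxR bound to its acyl-homoserine lactone signal and repressed by CI, and neither regulator appears among the annotated features. The associated work concerns pulse-generating networks for spatiotemporal control of gene expression, which fits this combination of activation, repression and a short-lived reporter.
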