Features (pLannotate 1.2.2; 6 found; start..end, strand, type, name):
    175..269     -  terminator     lambda t0 terminator: transcription terminator from phage lambda
    293..949     -  CDS            cat: CAT_ECOLX - Experimental evidence at protein level: Swiss-Prot protein existence level 1. This enzyme is an effector of chloramphenicol resistance in bacteria. From Escherichia coli. This protein is used as a marker in many commonly used cloning vectors, such as pACYC184.
    950..1052    -  promoter       cat promoter: promoter of the E. coli cat gene encoding chloramphenicol acetyltransferase
   1286..1999    +  CDS            hfriFP: hfriFP is a fluorescent protein published in 2013, derived from Herbaspirillum frisingense.
   2009..2038    +  CDS            ssrA tag (LVA) (fragment): C-terminal peptide that mediates degradation in bacteria through the ClpXP and ClpAP proteases (McGinness et al., 2006) mutant LVA variant that confers accelerated degradation under some conditions (Andersen et al., 1998)
   2159..87      -  rep_origin     ori (across the origin): high-copy-number ColE1/pMB1/pBR322/pUC origin of replication
>Addgene plasmid #26580 | pPSSUB-101 | addgene full sequence | sequence record 174950 | Addgene NGS Result
TCTTGATCCGGCAAACAAACCACCGCTGGTAGCGGTGGTTTTTTTGTTTGCAAGCAGCAGATTACGCGCA
GAAAAAAAGGATCTCAAGAAGATCCTTTGATCTTTTCTACGGGGTCTGACGCTCAGTGGAACGAAAACTC
ACGTTAAGGGATTTTGGTCATGACTAGTGCTTGGATTCTCACCAATAAAAAACGCCCGGCGGCAACCGAG
CGTTCTGAACAAATCCAGATGGAGTTCTGAGGTCATTACTGGATCTATCAACAGGAGTCCAAGCGAGCTC
GATATCAAATTACGCCCCGCCCTGCCACTCATCGCAGTACTGTTGTAATTCATTAAGCATTCTGCCGACA
TGGAAGCCATCACAAACGGCATGATGAACCTGAATCGCCAGCGGCATCAGCACCTTGTCGCCTTGCGTAT
AATATTTGCCCATGGTGAAAACGGGGGCGAAGAAGTTGTCCATATTGGCCACGTTTAAATCAAAACTGGT
GAAACTCACCCAGGGATTGGCTGAGACGAAAAACATATTCTCAATAAACCCTTTAGGGAAATAGGCCAGG
TTTTCACCGTAACACGCCACATCTTGCGAATATATGTGTAGAAACTGCCGGAAATCGTCGTGGTATTCAC
TCCAGAGCGATGAAAACGTTTCAGTTTGCTCATGGAAAACGGTGTAACAAGGGTGAACACTATCCCATAT
CACCAGCTCACCGTCTTTCATTGCCATACGAAATTCCGGATGAGCATTCATCAGGCGGGCAAGAATGTGA
ATAAAGGCCGGATAAAACTTGTGCTTATTTTTCTTTACGGTCTTTAAAAAGGCCGTAATATCCAGCTGAA
CGGTCTGGTTATAGGTACATTGAGCAACTGACTGAAATGCCTCAAAATGTTCTTTACGATGCCATTGGGA
TATATCAACGGTGGTATATCCAGTGATTTTTTTCTCCATTTTAGCTTCCTTAGCTCCTGAAAATCTCGAT
AACTCAAAAAATACGCCCGGTAGTGATCTTATTTCATTATGGTGAAAGTTGGAACCTCTTACGTGCCGAT
CAACGTCTCATTTTCGCCAGATATCGACGTCTAAGAAACCATTATTATCATGACATTAACCTATAAAAAT
AGGCGTATCACGAGGCCCTTTCGTCTTCATCTCTTGTCACACTATTGTATCGCTGGGAATACAATTACTT
AACATAAGCACCTGTAGGATCGTACAGGTTTACGCAAGAAAATGGTTTGTTATAGTCGAATACATCTGGC
GGTGATAAAAGAGGAGAAATTAAGCATGCGTAAAGGAGAAGAACTTTTCACTGGAGTTGTCCCAATTCTT
GTTGAATTAGATGGTGATGTTAATGGGCACAAATTTTCTGTCAGTGGAGAGGGTGAAGGTGATGCAACAT
ACGGAAAACTTACCCTTAAATTTATTTGCACTACTGGAAAACTACCTGTTCCATGGCCAACACTTGTCAC
TACTTTCGGTTATGGTGTTCAATGCTTTGCGAGATACCCAGATCATATGAAACAGCATGACTTTTTCAAG
AGTGCCATGCCCGAAGGTTATGTACAGGAAAGAACTATATTTTTCAAAGATGACGGGAACTACAAGACAC
GTGCTGAAGTCAAGTTTGAAGGTGATACCCTTGTTAATAGAATCGAGTTAAAAGGTATTGATTTTAAAGA
AGATGGAAACATTCTTGGACACAAATTGGAATACAACTATAACTCACACAATGTATACATCATGGCAGAC
AAACAAAAGAATGGAATCAAAGTTAACTTCAAAATTAGACACAACATTGAAGATGGAAGCGTTCAACTAG
CAGACCATTATCAACAAAATACTCCAATTGGCGATGGCCCTGTCCTTTTACCAGACAACCATTACCTGTC
CACACAATCTGCCCTTTCGAAAGATCCCAACGAAAAGAGAGACCACATGGTCCTTCTTGAGTTTGTAACA
GCTGCTGGGATTACACATGGCATGGATGAACTATACAAAAGGCCTGCAGCAAACGACGAAAACTACGCTT
TAGTAGCTTAATACAGTAAAGGCGGTAATACGGTTATCCACAGAATCAGGGGATAACGCAGGAAAGAACA
TGTGAGCAAAAGGCCAGCAAAAGGCCAGGAACCGTAAAAAGGCCGCGTTGCTGGCGTTTTTCCATAGGCT
CCGCCCCCCTGACGAGCATCACAAAAATCGACGCTCAAGTCAGAGGTGGCGAAACCCGACAGGACTATAA
AGATACCAGGCGTTTCCCCCTGGAAGCTCCCTCGTGCGCTCTCCTGTTCCGACCCTGCCGCTTACCGGAT
ACCTGTCCGCCTTTCTCCCTTCGGGAAGCGTGGCGCTTTCTCATAGCTCACGCTGTAGGTATCTCAGTTC
GGTGTAGGTCGTTCGCTCCAAGCTGGGCTGTGTGCACGAACCCCCCGTTCAGCCCGACCGCTGCGCCTTA
TCCGGTAACTATCGTCTTGAGTCCAACCCGGTAAGACACGACTTATCGCCACTGGCAGCAGCCACTGGTA
ACAGGATTAGCAGAGCGAGGTATGTAGGCGGTGCTACAGAGTTCTTGAAGTGGTGGCCTAACTACGGCTA
CACTAGAAGGACAGTATTTGGTATCTGCGCTCTGCTGAAGCCAGTTACCTTCGGAAAAAGAGTTGGTAGC
