>Addgene plasmid #26580 | pPSSUB-101 | addgene partial sequence | sequence record 33148 | 26580 with CAT-R
CGGTGGTATATCCNGTGATTTTTTTCTCCATTTTAGCTTCCTTAGCTCCTGAAAATCTCGATAACTCAAA
AAATACGCCCGGTAGTGATCTTATTTCATTATGGTGAAAGTTGGAACCTCTTACGTGCCGATCAACGTCT
CATTTTCGCCAGATATCGACGTCTAAGAAACCATTATTATCATGACATTAACCTATAAAAATAGGCGTAT
CACGAGGCCCTTTCGTCTTCATCTCTTGTCACACTATTGTATCGCTGGGAATACAATTACTTAACATAAG
CACCTGTAGGATCGTACAGGTTTACGCAAGAAAATGGTTTGTTATAGTCGAATACATCTGGCGGTGATAA
AAGAGGAGAAATTAAGCATGCGTAAAGGAGAAGAACTTTTCACTGGAGTTGTCCCAATTCTTGTTGAATT
AGATGGTGATGTTAATGGGCACAAATTTTCTGTCAGTGGAGAGGGTGAAGGTGATGCAACATACGGAAAA
CTTACCCTTAAATTTATTTGCACTACTGGAAAACTACCTGTTCCATGGCCAACACTTGTCACTACTTTCG
GTTATGGTGTTCAATGCTTTGCGAGATACCCAGATCATATGAAACAGCATGACTTTTTCAAGAGTGCCAT
GCCCGAAGGTTATGTACAGGAAAGAACTATATTTTTCAAAGATGACGGGAACTACAAGACACGTGCTGAA
GTCAAGTTTGAAGGTGATACCCTTGTTAATAGAATCGAGTTAAAAGGTATTGATTTTAAAGAAGATGGAA
ACATTCTTGGACACAAATTGGAATACAACTATAACTCACACAATGTATACATCATGGCAGACAAACAAAA
GAATGGAATCAAAGTTAACTTCAAAATTAGACA
