>Addgene plasmid #26580 | pPSSUB-101 | addgene partial sequence | sequence record 33149 | 26580 with GFP-R
CTTTACGCATGCTTAATTTCTCCTCTTTTATCACCGCCAGATGTATTCGACTATAACAAACCATTTTCTT
GCGTAAACCTGTACGATCCTACAGGTGCTTATGTTAAGTAATTGTATTCCCAGCGATACAATAGTGTGAC
AAGAGATGAAGACGAAAGGGCCTCGTGATACGCCTATTTTTATAGGTTAATGTCATGATAATAATGGTTT
CTTAGACGTCGATATCTGGCGAAAATGAGACGTTGATCGGCACGTAAGAGGTTCCAACTTTCACCATAAT
GAAATAAGATCACTACCGGGCGTATTTTTTGAGTTATCGAGATTTTCAGGAGCTAAGGAAGCTAAAATGG
AGAAAAAAATCACTGGATATACCACCGTTGATATATCCCAATGGCATCGTAAAGAACATTTTGAGGCATT
TCAGTCAGTTGCTCAATGTACCTATAACCAGACCGTTCAGCTGGATATTACGGCCTTTTTAAAGACCGTA
AAGAAAAATAAGCACAAGTTTTATCCGGCCTTTATTCACATTCTTGCCCGCCTGATGAATGCTCATCCGG
AATTTCGTATGGCAATGAAAGACGGTGAGCTGGTGATATGGGATAGTGTTCACCCTTGTTACACCGTTTT
CCATGAGCAAACTGAAACGTTTTCATCGCTCTGGAGTGAATACCACGACGATTTCCGGCAGTTTCTACAC
ATATATTCGCAAGATGTGGCGTGTTACGGTGAAAACCTGGCCTATTTCCCTAAAGGGTTTATTGAGAATA
TGTTTTTCGTCTCAGCCAATCCCTGGGTGAGTTTCACCAGTTTTGATTTAAACGTGGCCAATATGGACAA
CTTCTTCGCCCCCGTTTTCACCATGGGCAAATATTATACGCAAGGCGACAAGGTGCTGATGCCGCTGGCG
ATCCAGGTTCATCATGCCGTTTGTGATGGCTTCCATGT
